Addgene plasmid #51492: pREPK219H
Purpose: pREP with a mutation in the ATPase domain (K219H). This is predicted to result in loss of geminivirus replication.
Depositing lab: Daniel Voytas. Depositing organization: University of Minnesota. Publication: DNA Replicons for Plant Genome Engineering. Baltes NJ, Gil-Humanes J, Cermak T, Atkins PA, Voytas DF. Plant Cell. 2014 Jan;26(1):151-63. doi: 10.1105/tpc.113.119792 PubMed 24443519.
Backbone
  Vector backbone: pMDC32
  Backbone size w/o insert (bp): 10000
  Total vector size (bp): 11216
  Vector type: plant expression T-DNA
  Selectable markers: Hygromycin
Growth in bacteria
  Bacterial resistance: Kanamycin, 50 μg/mL
  Growth temperature: 37°C
  Growth strain: DH5alpha
  Copy number: High Copy
Gene/Insert
  Gene/Insert name: Rep/RepA
  Species: bean yellow dwarf virus
  Insert size (bp): 1000
  Mutation: changed lysine 219 to histidine
  GenBank ID: DQ458791
  Promoter: 2x35S
  Cloning method: Gateway Cloning
  Sequencing primers: 5′ atgccttctgctagtaagaactt; 3′ aggcacgttcagtgactcga
Resource information
  A portion of this plasmid was derived from a plasmid made by: I did not originally clone the gene. Rep/RepA coding sequence was synthesized on g-Blocks from IDT.
Terms and licenses: Academic/Nonprofit Terms; Industry Terms: Not Available to Industry
How to cite: pREPK219H was a gift from Daniel Voytas (Addgene plasmid # 51492 ; http://n2t.net/addgene:51492 ; RRID:Addgene_51492)
