[The description below was written by a language model from this plasmid's Addgene catalogue record and pLannotate feature annotations shown in this document.]
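Description:
pREPK219H is a plant expression T-DNA binary vector of about 11.2 kb, built on the pMDC32 backbone and carrying a mutant form of the bean yellow dwarf virus (BeYDV) Rep/RepA coding region. It is maintained in E. coli through a high-copy ColE1/pUC-type origin with a kanamycin resistance gene. The pVS1 origin, RepA replication protein and StaA stability protein support maintenance in Agrobacterium, the usual delivery host for vectors of this type. A pBR322 bom region is also present. Between the nopaline-type left and right T-DNA borders sit two expression units. One is a hygromycin phosphotransferase gene driven by an enhanced CaMV 35S promoter and ended by the CaMV poly(A) signal, which allows selection of transformed plant cells. The other is the payload cassette.

In the payload cassette, a second enhanced (2x) 35S promoter drives the Rep/RepA sequence, which is flanked by attB1 and attB2 sites left by Gateway recombination and followed by the NOS terminator. The coding sequence was made synthetically. The feature annotation identifies the RepA open reading frame within the roughly 1.1 kb between the att sites. Rep and RepA are the geminivirus proteins that initiate and support rolling-circle replication of viral replicons. This version changes lysine 219 to histidine in the ATPase domain, which is predicted to abolish geminivirus replication. The plasmid is the mutant counterpart of pREP, so it would fit use as a replication-deficient comparison in work on geminivirus-based DNA replicons for plant genome engineering, although the record does not state that use explicitly.
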