Features (pLannotate 1.2.2; 25 found; start..end, strand, type, name):
     33..55      -  protein_bind   lac operator (fragment): The lac repressor binds to the lac operator to inhibit transcription in E. coli. This inhibition can be relieved by adding lactose or isopropyl-β-D-thiogalactopyranoside (IPTG). lac repressor encoded by lacI
     59..89      -  promoter       lac promoter: promoter for the E. coli lac operon
    104..125     -  protein_bind   CAP binding site: CAP binding activates transcription in the presence of cAMP. E. coli catabolite activator protein
    138..226     -  CDS            lacI (fragment): lac repressor; lacI; The lac repressor binds to the lac operator to inhibit transcription in E. coli. This inhibition can be relieved by adding lactose or isopropyl-β-D-thiogalactopyranoside (IPTG).
    316..993     +  promoter       CaMV 35S promoter (enhanced): cauliflower mosaic virus 35S promoter with a duplicated enhancer region
   1061..2086    +  CDS            HygR: hygromycin B phosphotransferase confers resistance to hygromycin
   2126..2300    +  polyA_signal   CaMV poly(A) signal: cauliflower mosaic virus polyadenylation signal
   2378..2402    -  misc_feature   LB T-DNA repeat: left border repeat from nopaline C58 T-DNA
   2827..3621    +  CDS            KanR: aminoglycoside phosphotransferase; aphA-3; confers resistance to kanamycin
   3708..4296    +  rep_origin     ori: high-copy-number ColE1/pMB1/pBR322/pUC origin of replication
   4482..4622    -  misc_feature   bom: basis of mobility region from pBR322
   4724..4763    -  CDS            rop (fragment): Rop protein, which maintains plasmids at low copy number; rop
   4966..5160    -  rep_origin     pVS1 oriV: origin of replication for the Pseudomonas plasmid pVS1 (Heeb et al., 2000)
   5226..6294    -  CDS            pVS1 RepA (fragment): replication protein from the Pseudomonas plasmid pVS1 (Heeb et al., 2000)
   6727..7356    -  CDS            pVS1 StaA: stability protein from the Pseudomonas plasmid pVS1 (Heeb et al., 2000)
   7916..8317    -  CDS            Y4CG_SINFN (fragment): Protein inferred from homology: Swiss-Prot protein existence level 3. From Sinorhizobium fredii (strain NBRC 101917 / NGR234).
   8656..8680    -  misc_feature   RB T-DNA repeat: right border repeat from nopaline C58 T-DNA
   8746..8900    -  CDS            lacZα (fragment): LacZα fragment of β-galactosidase; lacZ fragment
   8999..9670    +  promoter       CaMV 35S promoter (enhanced): cauliflower mosaic virus 35S promoter with a duplicated enhancer region
   9672..9698    -  misc_feature   MCS (fragment): pUC18/19 multiple cloning site
   9730..9754    +  protein_bind   attB1: mutant version of attB; recombination site for the Gateway® BP reaction BP Clonase™
   9763..10638   +  CDS            REPA_BEYDV: Experimental evidence at protein level: Swiss-Prot protein existence level 1. Implicated in enhancement of V-sense gene expression. Acts a an inhibitor of C-sense gene transcription. From Bean yellow dwarf virus (BeYDV).
  10869..10893   -  protein_bind   attB2: mutant version of attB; recombination site for the Gateway® BP reaction BP Clonase™
  10911..10946   -  misc_feature   MCS (fragment): pBluescript multiple cloning site
  10957..11209   +  terminator     NOS terminator: nopaline synthase terminator and poly(A) signal
>Addgene plasmid #51492 | pREPK219H | depositor full sequence | sequence record 78586 | pREPK219H sequence 11216 bps
CGTAATCATGGTCATAGCTGTTTCCTGTGTGAAATTGTTATCCGCTCACAATTCCACACAACATACGAGC
CGGAAGCATAAAGTGTAAAGCCTGGGGTGCCTAATGAGTGAGCTAACTCACATTAATTGCGTTGCGCTCA
CTGCCCGCTTTCCAGTCGGGAAACCTGTCGTGCCAGCTGCATTAATGAATCGGCCAACGCGCGGGGAGAG
GCGGTTTGCGTATTGGCTAGAGCAGCTTGCCAACATGGTGGAGCACGACACTCTCGTCTACTCCAAGAAT
ATCAAAGATACAGTCTCAGAAGACCAAAGGGCTATTGAGACTTTTCAACAAAGGGTAATATCGGGAAACC
TCCTCGGATTCCATTGCCCAGCTATCTGTCACTTCATCAAAAGGACAGTAGAAAAGGAAGGTGGCACCTA
CAAATGCCATCATTGCGATAAAGGAAAGGCTATCGTTCAAGATGCCTCTGCCGACAGTGGTCCCAAAGAT
GGACCCCCACCCACGAGGAGCATCGTGGAAAAAGAAGACGTTCCAACCACGTCTTCAAAGCAAGTGGATT
GATGTGATAACATGGTGGAGCACGACACTCTCGTCTACTCCAAGAATATCAAAGATACAGTCTCAGAAGA
CCAAAGGGCTATTGAGACTTTTCAACAAAGGGTAATATCGGGAAACCTCCTCGGATTCCATTGCCCAGCT
ATCTGTCACTTCATCAAAAGGACAGTAGAAAAGGAAGGTGGCACCTACAAATGCCATCATTGCGATAAAG
GAAAGGCTATCGTTCAAGATGCCTCTGCCGACAGTGGTCCCAAAGATGGACCCCCACCCACGAGGAGCAT
CGTGGAAAAAGAAGACGTTCCAACCACGTCTTCAAAGCAAGTGGATTGATGTGATATCTCCACTGACGTA
AGGGATGACGCACAATCCCACTATCCTTCGCAAGACCTTCCTCTATATAAGGAAGTTCATTTCATTTGGA
GAGGACACGCTGAAATCACCAGTCTCTCTCTACAAATCTATCTCTCTCGAGCTTTCGCAGATCCCGGGGG
GCAATGAGATATGAAAAAGCCTGAACTCACCGCGACGTCTGTCGAGAAGTTTCTGATCGAAAAGTTCGAC
AGCGTCTCCGACCTGATGCAGCTCTCGGAGGGCGAAGAATCTCGTGCTTTCAGCTTCGATGTAGGAGGGC
GTGGATATGTCCTGCGGGTAAATAGCTGCGCCGATGGTTTCTACAAAGATCGTTATGTTTATCGGCACTT
TGCATCGGCCGCGCTCCCGATTCCGGAAGTGCTTGACATTGGGGAGTTTAGCGAGAGCCTGACCTATTGC
ATCTCCCGCCGTGCACAGGGTGTCACGTTGCAAGACCTGCCTGAAACCGAACTGCCCGCTGTTCTACAAC
CGGTCGCGGAGGCTATGGATGCGATCGCTGCGGCCGATCTTAGCCAGACGAGCGGGTTCGGCCCATTCGG
ACCGCAAGGAATCGGTCAATACACTACATGGCGTGATTTCATATGCGCGATTGCTGATCCCCATGTGTAT
CACTGGCAAACTGTGATGGACGACACCGTCAGTGCGTCCGTCGCGCAGGCTCTCGATGAGCTGATGCTTT
GGGCCGAGGACTGCCCCGAAGTCCGGCACCTCGTGCACGCGGATTTCGGCTCCAACAATGTCCTGACGGA
CAATGGCCGCATAACAGCGGTCATTGACTGGAGCGAGGCGATGTTCGGGGATTCCCAATACGAGGTCGCC
AACATCTTCTTCTGGAGGCCGTGGTTGGCTTGTATGGAGCAGCAGACGCGCTACTTCGAGCGGAGGCATC
CGGAGCTTGCAGGATCGCCACGACTCCGGGCGTATATGCTCCGCATTGGTCTTGACCAACTCTATCAGAG
CTTGGTTGACGGCAATTTCGATGATGCAGCTTGGGCGCAGGGTCGATGCGACGCAATCGTCCGATCCGGA
GCCGGGACTGTCGGGCGTACACAAATCGCCCGCAGAAGCGCGGCCGTCTGGACCGATGGCTGTGTAGAAG
TACTCGCCGATAGTGGAAACCGACGCCCCAGCACTCGTCCGAGGGCAAAGAAATAGAGTAGATGCCGACC
GGATCTGTCGATCGACAAGCTCGAGTTTCTCCATAATAATGTGTGAGTAGTTCCCAGATAAGGGAATTAG
GGTTCCTATAGGGTTTCGCTCATGTGTTGAGCATATAAGAAACCCTTAGTATGTATTTGTATTTGTAAAA
TACTTCTATCAATAAAATTTCTAATTCCTAAAACCAAAATCCAGTACTAAAATCCAGATCCCCCGAATTA
ATTCGGCGTTAATTCAGTACATTAAAAACGTCCGCAATGTGTTATTAAGTTGTCTAAGCGTCAATTTGTT
TACACCACAATATATCCTGCCACCAGCCAGCCAACAGCTCCCCGACCGGCAGCTCGGCACAAAATCACCA
CTCGATACAGGCAGCCCATCAGTCCGGGACGGCGTCAGCGGGAGAGCCGTTGTAAGGCGGCAGACTTTGC
TCATGTTACCGATGCTATTCGGAAGAACGGCAACTAAGCTGCCGGGTTTGAAACACGGATGATCTCGCGG
AGGGTAGCATGTTGATTGTAACGATGACAGAGCGTTGCTGCCTGTGATCACCGCGGTTTCAAAATCGGCT
CCGTCGATACTATGTTATACGCCAACTTTGAAAACAACTTTGAAAAAGCTGTTTTCTGGTATTTAAGGTT
TTAGAATGCAAGGAACAGTGAATTGGAGTTCGTCTTGTTATAATTAGCTTCTTGGGGTATCTTTAAATAC
TGTAGAAAAGAGGAAGGAAATAATAAATGGCTAAAATGAGAATATCACCGGAATTGAAAAAACTGATCGA
AAAATACCGCTGCGTAAAAGATACGGAAGGAATGTCTCCTGCTAAGGTATATAAGCTGGTGGGAGAAAAT
GAAAACCTATATTTAAAAATGACGGACAGCCGGTATAAAGGGACCACCTATGATGTGGAACGGGAAAAGG
ACATGATGCTATGGCTGGAAGGAAAGCTGCCTGTTCCAAAGGTCCTGCACTTTGAACGGCATGATGGCTG
GAGCAATCTGCTCATGAGTGAGGCCGATGGCGTCCTTTGCTCGGAAGAGTATGAAGATGAACAAAGCCCT
GAAAAGATTATCGAGCTGTATGCGGAGTGCATCAGGCTCTTTCACTCCATCGACATATCGGATTGTCCCT
ATACGAATAGCTTAGACAGCCGCTTAGCCGAATTGGATTACTTACTGAATAACGATCTGGCCGATGTGGA
TTGCGAAAACTGGGAAGAAGACACTCCATTTAAAGATCCGCGCGAGCTGTATGATTTTTTAAAGACGGAA
AAGCCCGAAGAGGAACTTGTCTTTTCCCACGGCGACCTGGGAGACAGCAACATCTTTGTGAAAGATGGCA
AAGTAAGTGGCTTTATTGATCTTGGGAGAAGCGGCAGGGCGGACAAGTGGTATGACATTGCCTTCTGCGT
CCGGTCGATCAGGGAGGATATCGGGGAAGAACAGTATGTCGAGCTATTTTTTGACTTACTGGGGATCAAG
CCTGATTGGGAGAAAATAAAATATTATATTTTACTGGATGAATTGTTTTAGTACCTAGAATGCATGACCA
AAATCCCTTAACGTGAGTTTTCGTTCCACTGAGCGTCAGACCCCGTAGAAAAGATCAAAGGATCTTCTTG
AGATCCTTTTTTTCTGCGCGTAATCTGCTGCTTGCAAACAAAAAAACCACCGCTACCAGCGGTGGTTTGT
TTGCCGGATCAAGAGCTACCAACTCTTTTTCCGAAGGTAACTGGCTTCAGCAGAGCGCAGATACCAAATA
CTGTCCTTCTAGTGTAGCCGTAGTTAGGCCACCACTTCAAGAACTCTGTAGCACCGCCTACATACCTCGC
TCTGCTAATCCTGTTACCAGTGGCTGCTGCCAGTGGCGATAAGTCGTGTCTTACCGGGTTGGACTCAAGA
CGATAGTTACCGGATAAGGCGCAGCGGTCGGGCTGAACGGGGGGTTCGTGCACACAGCCCAGCTTGGAGC
GAACGACCTACACCGAACTGAGATACCTACAGCGTGAGCTATGAGAAAGCGCCACGCTTCCCGAAGGGAG
AAAGGCGGACAGGTATCCGGTAAGCGGCAGGGTCGGAACAGGAGAGCGCACGAGGGAGCTTCCAGGGGGA
AACGCCTGGTATCTTTATAGTCCTGTCGGGTTTCGCCACCTCTGACTTGAGCGTCGATTTTTGTGATGCT
CGTCAGGGGGGCGGAGCCTATGGAAAAACGCCAGCAACGCGGCCTTTTTACGGTTCCTGGCCTTTTGCTG
GCCTTTTGCTCACATGTTCTTTCCTGCGTTATCCCCTGATTCTGTGGATAACCGTATTACCGCCTTTGAG
TGAGCTGATACCGCTCGCCGCAGCCGAACGACCGAGCGCAGCGAGTCAGTGAGCGAGGAAGCGGAAGAGC
GCCTGATGCGGTATTTTCTCCTTACGCATCTGTGCGGTATTTCACACCGCATATGGTGCACTCTCAGTAC
AATCTGCTCTGATGCCGCATAGTTAAGCCAGTATACACTCCGCTATCGCTACGTGACTGGGTCATGGCTG
CGCCCCGACACCCGCCAACACCCGCTGACGCGCCCTGACGGGCTTGTCTGCTCCCGGCATCCGCTTACAG
ACAAGCTGTGACCGTCTCCGGGAGCTGCATGTGTCAGAGGTTTTCACCGTCATCACCGAAACGCGCGAGG
CAGGGTGCCTTGATGTGGGCGCCGGCGGTCGAGTGGCGACGGCGCGGCTTGTCCGCGCCCTGGTAGATTG
CCTGGCCGTAGGCCAGCCATTTTTGAGCGGCCAGCGGCCGCGATAGGCCGACGCGAAGCGGCGGGGCGTA
GGGAGCGCAGCGACCGAAGGGTAGGCGCTTTTTGCAGCTCTTCGGCTGTGCGCTGGCCAGACAGTTATGC
ACAGGCCAGGCGGGTTTTAAGAGTTTTAATAAGTTTTAAAGAGTTTTAGGCGGAAAAATCGCCTTTTTTC
TCTTTTATATCAGTCACTTACATGTGTGACCGGTTCCCAATGTACGGCTTTGGGTTCCCAATGTACGGGT
TCCGGTTCCCAATGTACGGCTTTGGGTTCCCAATGTACGTGCTATCCACAGGAAAGAGACCTTTTCGACC
TTTTTCCCCTGCTAGGGCAATTTGCCCTAGCATCTGCTCCGTACATTAGGAACCGGCGGATGCTTCGCCC
TCGATCAGGTTGCGGTAGCGCATGACTAGGATCGGGCCAGCCTGCCCCGCCTCCTCCTTCAAATCGTACT
CCGGCAGGTCATTTGACCCGATCAGCTTGCGCACGGTGAAACAGAACTTCTTGAACTCTCCGGCGCTGCC
ACTGCGTTCGTAGATCGTCTTGAACAACCATCTGGCTTCTGCCTTGCCTGCGGCGCGGCGTGCCAGGCGG
TAGAGAAAACGGCCGATGCCGGGATCGATCAAAAAGTAATCGGGGTGAACCGTCAGCACGTCCGGGTTCT
TGCCTTCTGTGATCTCGCGGTACATCCAATCAGCTAGCTCGATCTCGATGTACTCCGGCCGCCCGGTTTC
GCTCTTTACGATCTTGTAGCGGCTAATCAAGGCTTCACCCTCGGATACCGTCACCAGGCGGCCGTTCTTG
GCCTTCTTCGTACGCTGCATGGCAACGTGCGTGGTGTTTAACCGAATGCAGGTTTCTACCAGGTCGTCTT
TCTGCTTTCCGCCATCGGCTCGCCGGCAGAACTTGAGTACGTCCGCAACGTGTGGACGGAACACGCGGCC
GGGCTTGTCTCCCTTCCCTTCCCGGTATCGGTTCATGGATTCGGTTAGATGGGAAACCGCCATCAGTACC
AGGTCGTAATCCCACACACTGGCCATGCCGGCCGGCCCTGCGGAAACCTCTACGTGCCCGTCTGGAAGCT
CGTAGCGGATCACCTCGCCAGCTCGTCGGTCACGCTTCGACAGACGGAAAACGGCCACGTCCATGATGCT
GCGACTATCGCGGGTGCCCACGTCATAGAGCATCGGAACGAAAAAATCTGGTTGCTCGTCGCCCTTGGGC
GGCTTCCTAATCGACGGCGCACCGGCTGCCGGCGGTTGCCGGGATTCTTTGCGGATTCGATCAGCGGCCG
CTTGCCACGATTCACCGGGGCGTGCTTCTGCCTCGATGCGTTGCCGCTGGGCGGCCTGCGCGGCCTTCAA
CTTCTCCACCAGGTCATCACCCAGCGCCGCGCCGATTTGTACCGGGCCGGATGGTTTGCGACCGTCACGC
CGATTCCTCGGGCTTGGGGGTTCCAGTGCCATTGCAGGGCCGGCAGACAACCCAGCCGCTTACGCCTGGC
CAACCGCCCGTTCCTCCACACATGGGGCATTCCACGGCGTCGGTGCCTGGTTGTTCTTGATTTTCCATGC
CGCCTCCTTTAGCCGCTAAAATTCATCTACTCATTTATTCATTTGCTCATTTACTCTGGTAGCTGCGCGA
TGTATTCAGATAGCAGCTCGGTAATGGTCTTGCCTTGGCGTACCGCGTACATCTTCAGCTTGGTGTGATC
CTCCGCCGGCAACTGAAAGTTGACCCGCTTCATGGCTGGCGTGTCTGCCAGGCTGGCCAACGTTGCAGCC
TTGCTGCTGCGTGCGCTCGGACGGCCGGCACTTAGCGTGTTTGTGCTTTTGCTCATTTTCTCTTTACCTC
ATTAACTCAAATGAGTTTTGATTTAATTTCAGCGGCCAGCGCCTGGACCTCGCGGGCAGCGTCGCCCTCG
GGTTCTGATTCAAGAACGGTTGTGCCGGCGGCGGCAGTGCCTGGGTAGCTCACGCGCTGCGTGATACGGG
ACTCAAGAATGGGCAGCTCGTACCCGGCCAGCGCCTCGGCAACCTCACCGCCGATGCGCGTGCCTTTGAT
CGCCCGCGACACGACAAAGGCCGCTTGTAGCCTTCCATCCGTGACCTCAATGCGCTGCTTAACCAGCTCC
ACCAGGTCGGCGGTGGCCCATATGTCGTAAGGGCTTGGCTGCACCGGAATCAGCACGAAGTCGGCTGCCT
TGATCGCGGACACAGCCAAGTCCGCCGCCTGGGGCGCTCCGTCGATCACTACGAAGTCGCGCCGGCCGAT
GGCCTTCACGTCGCGGTCAATCGTCGGGCGGTCGATGCCGACAACGGTTAGCGGTTGATCTTCCCGCACG
GCCGCCCAATCGCGGGCACTGCCCTGGGGATCGGAATCGACTAACAGAACATCGGCCCCGGCGAGTTGCA
GGGCGCGGGCTAGATGGGTTGCGATGGTCGTCTTGCCTGACCCGCCTTTCTGGTTAAGTACAGCGATAAC
CTTCATGCGTTCCCCTTGCGTATTTGTTTATTTACTCATCGCATCATATACGCAGCGACCGCATGACGCA
AGCTGTTTTACTCAAATACACATCACCTTTTTAGACGGCGGCGCTCGGTTTCTTCAGCGGCCAAGCTGGC
CGGCCAGGCCGCCAGCTTGGCATCAGACAAACCGGCCAGGATTTCATGCAGCCGCACGGTTGAGACGTGC
GCGGGCGGCTCGAACACGTACCCGGCCGCGATCATCTCCGCCTCGATCTCTTCGGTAATGAAAAACGGTT
CGTCCTGGCCGTCCTGGTGCGGTTTCATGCTTGTTCCTCTTGGCGTTCATTCTCGGCGGCCGCCAGGGCG
TCGGCCTCGGTCAATGCGTCCTCACGGAAGGCACCGCGCCGCCTGGCCTCGGTGGGCGTCACTTCCTCGC
TGCGCTCAAGTGCGCGGTACAGGGTCGAGCGATGCACGCCAAGCAGTGCAGCCGCCTCTTTCACGGTGCG
GCCTTCCTGGTCGATCAGCTCGCGGGCGTGCGCGATCTGTGCCGGGGTGAGGGTAGGGCGGGGGCCAAAC
TTCACGCCTCGGGCCTTGGCGGCCTCGCGCCCGCTCCGGGTGCGGTCGATGATTAGGGAACGCTCGAACT
CGGCAATGCCGGCGAACACGGTCAACACCATGCGGCCGGCCGGCGTGGTGGTGTCGGCCCACGGCTCTGC
CAGGCTACGCAGGCCCGCGCCGGCCTCCTGGATGCGCTCGGCAATGTCCAGTAGGTCGCGGGTGCTGCGG
GCCAGGCGGTCTAGCCTGGTCACTGTCACAACGTCGCCAGGGCGTAGGTGGTCAAGCATCCTGGCCAGCT
CCGGGCGGTCGCGCCTGGTGCCGGTGATCTTCTCGGAAAACAGCTTGGTGCAGCCGGCCGCGTGCAGTTC
GGCCCGTTGGTTGGTCAAGTCCTGGTCGTCGGTGCTGACGCGGGCATAGCCCAGCAGGCCAGCGGCGGCG
CTCTTGTTCATGGCGTAATGTCTCCGGTTCTAGTCGCAAGTATTCTACTTTATGCGACTAAAACACGCGA
CAAGAAAACGCCAGGAAAAGGGCAGGGCGGCAGCCTGTCGCGTAACTTAGGACTTGTGCGACATGTCGTT
TTCAGAAGACGGCTGCACTGAACGTCAGAAGCCGACTGCACTATAGCAGCGGAGGGGTTGGATCAAAGTA
CTTTGATCCCGAGGGGAACCCTGTGGTTGGCATGCACATACAAATGGACGAACGGATAAACCTTTTCACG
CCCTTTTAAATATCCGTTATTCTAATAAACGCTCTTTTCTCTTAGGTTTACCCGCCAATATATCCTGTCA
AACACTGATAGTTTAAACTGAAGGCGGGAAACGACAATCTGATCCAAGCTCAAGCTGCTCTAGCATTCGC
CATTCAGGCTGCGCAACTGTTGGGAAGGGCGATCGGTGCGGGCCTCTTCGCTATTACGCCAGCTGGCGAA
AGGGGGATGTGCTGCAAGGCGATTAAGTTGGGTAACGCCAGGGTTTTCCCAGTCACGACGTTGTAAAACG
ACGGCCAGTGCCAAGCTTGGCGTGCCTGCAGGTCAACATGGTGGAGCACGACACACTTGTCTACTCCAAA
AATATCAAAGATACAGTCTCAGAAGACCAAAGGGCAATTGAGACTTTTCAACAAAGGGTAATATCCGGAA
ACCTCCTCGGATTCCATTGCCCAGCTATCTGTCACTTTATTGTGAAGATAGTGGAAAAGGAAGGTGGCTC
CTACAAATGCCATCATTGCGATAAAGGAAAGGCCATCGTTGAAGATGCCTCTGCCGACAGTGGTCCCAAA
GATGGACCCCCACCCACGAGGAGCATCGTGGAAAAAGAAGACGTTCCAACCACGTCTTCAAAGCAAGTGG
ATTGATGTGATAACATGGTGGAGCACGACACACTTGTCTACTCCAAAAATATCAAAGATACAGTCTCAGA
AGACCAAAGGGCAATTGAGACTTTTCAACAAAGGGTAATATCCGGAAACCTCCTCGGATTCCATTGCCCA
GCTATCTGTCACTTTATTGTGAAGATAGTGGAAAAGGAAGGTGGCTCCTACAAATGCCATCATTGCGATA
AAGGAAAGGCCATCGTTGAAGATGCCTCTGCCGACAGTGGTCCCAAAGATGGACCCCCACCCACGAGGAG
CATCGTGGAAAAAGAAGACGTTCCAACCACGTCTTCAAAGCAAGTGGATTGATGTGATATCTCCACTGAC
GTAAGGGATGACGCACAATCCCACTATCCTTCGCAAGACCCTTCCTCTATATAAGGAAGTTCATTTCATT
TGGAGAGGACCTCGACTCTAGAGGATCCCCGGGTACCGGGCCCCCCCTCGAGGCGCGCCAAGCTATCAAA
CAAGTTTGTACAAAAAAGCAGGCTCCGAATTCATGCCTTCTGCTAGTAAGAACTTCAGACTCCAATCTAA
ATATGTTTTCCTTACCTATCCCAAGTGCTCATCTCAAAGAGATGATTTATTCCAGTTTCTCTGGGAGAAA
CTCACACCTTTTCTTATTTTCTTCCTTGGTGTTGCTTCTGAGCTTCATCAAGATGGCACTACCCACTATC
ATGCTCTTCTCCAGCTTGATAAAAAACCTTGTATTAGGGATCCTTCTTTTTTCGATTTTGAAGGAAATCA
CCCTAATATCCAGCCAGCTAGAAACTCTAAACAAGTCCTTGATTACATATCAAAGGACGGAGATATTAAA
ACCAGAGGAGATTTCCGAGATCATAAGGTCTCTCCTCGCAAATCTGACGCACGATGGAGAACTATTATCC
AGACTGCAACGTCTAAGGAGGAATATCTTGACATGATCAAGGAAGAATTCCCTCATGAATGGGCAACAAA
GCTTCAATGGCTGGAATATTCAGCCAACAAATTATTCCCTCCACAACCTGAACCGTATGTGTCGCCCTTC
ACAGAATCAGATCTTCGCTGCCACGAAGATCTACACTCCTGGAGGGAAACCCATCTATACCATGTAAGCA
TAGACGCTTATACTTACATACATCCTGTCTCATACCAACAAGCTCAATCTGACCTTGAATGGATGGCCGA
TTTAACCAGGACAATGGAAGGAATGGAATCCGACACCCCAGCCTCTACATCTGCGGACCAACTCGTACCG
GACATACCACCTGGGCTAGAAGTCTCGGACGACACAACTATTGGAACGGTACCATCGATTTCACCAACTA
CGATGAACACGCCACCTATAATATCATCGACGACATCCCCTTCAAGTTCGTCCCATTGTGGAAGCAATTA
ATAGGTTGCCAGTCTGATTTCACTGTCAACCCTAAATATGGAAAAAAGAAGAAAATAAAAGGTGGGATCC
CTTCTATAATTCTTTGCAATCCTGACGAAGACTGGATGTTATCAATGACAAGTCAACAGAAGGATTACTT
TAAAGATAATTGCGTCACCCACTACATGTGTGACGGGGAGACTTTTTTTGCTCGGGAATCGTCGAGTCAC
TGAACGTGCCTGAATTCGACCCAGCTTTCTTGTACAAAGTGGTTCGATAATTCTTAATTAACTAGTTCTA
GAGCGGCCGCCACCGCGGTGGAGCTCGAATTTCCCCGATCGTTCAAACATTTGGCAATAAAGTTTCTTAA
GATTGAATCCTGTTGCCGGTCTTGCGATGATTATCATATAATTTCTGTTGAATTACGTTAAGCATGTAAT
AATTAACATGTAATGCATGACGTTATTTATGAGATGGGTTTTTATGATTAGAGTCCCGCAATTATACATT
TAATACGCGATAGAAAACAAAATATAGCGCGCAAACTAGGATAAATTATCGCGCGCGGTGTCATCTATGT
TACTAGATCGGGAATT
