>Addgene plasmid #51492 | pREPK219H | addgene partial sequence | sequence record 84521 | NOSterm-R 5'-attgccaaatgtttgaacga-3'
TGGCGGCCGCTCTAGAACTAGTTAATTAAGAATTATCGAACCACTTTGTACAAGAAAGCTGGGTCGAATT
CAGGCACGTTCAGTGACTCGACGATTCCCGAGCAAAAAAAGTCTCCCCGTCACACATGTAGTGGGTGACG
CAATTATCTTTAAAGTAATCCTTCTGTTGACTTGTCATTGATAACATCCAGTCTTCGTCAGGATTGCAAA
GAATTATAGAAGGGATCCCACCTTTTATTTTCTTCTTTTTTCCATATTTAGGGTTGACAGTGAAATCAGA
CTGGCAACCTATTAATTGCTTCCACAATGGGACGAACTTGAAGGGGATGTCGTCGATGATATTATAGGTG
GCGTGTTCATCGTAGTTGGTGAAATCGATGGTACCGTTCCAATAGTTGTGTCGTCCGAGACTTCTAGCCC
AGGTGGTATGTCCGGTACGAGTTGGTCCGCAGATGTAGAGGCTGGGGTGTCGGATTCCATTCCTTCCATT
GTCCTGGTTAAATCGGCCATCCATTCAAGGTCAGATTGAGCTTGTTGGTATGAGACAGGATGTATGTAAG
TATAAGCGTCTATGCTTACATGGTATAGATGGGTTTCCCTCCAGGAGTGTAGATCTTCGTGGCAGCGAAG
ATCTGATTCTGTGAAGGGCGACACATACGGTTCAGGTTGTGGAGGGAATAATTTGTTGGCTGAATATTCC
AGCCATTGAAGCTTTGTTGCCCATTCATGAGGGAATTCTTCCTTGATCATGTCAAGATATTCCTCCTTAG
ACGTTGCAGTCTGGATAATAGTTCTCCATCGTGCGTCAGATTTGCGAGGAGAGACCTTATGATCTCGGAA
ATCTCCTCTGG
