>Addgene plasmid #51492 | pREPK219H | addgene partial sequence | sequence record 84522 | Tac-promoter 5'-GAGCGGATAACAATTTCACACAGG-3'
AATTCCCGATCTAGTAACATAGATGACACCGCGCGCGATAATTTATCCTAGTTTGCGCGCTATATTTTGT
TTTCTATCGCGTATTAAATGTATAATTGCGGGACTCTAATCATAAAAACCCATCTCATAAATAACGTCAT
GCATTACATGTTAATTATTACATGCTTAACGTAATTCAACAGAAATTATATGATAATCATCGCAAGACCG
GCAACAGGATTCAATCTTAAGAAACTTTATTGCCAAATGTTTGAACGATCGGGGAAATTCGAGCTCCACC
GCGGTGGCGGCCGCTCTAGAACTAGTTAATTAAGAATTATCGAACCACTTTGTACAAGAAAGCTGGGTCG
AATTCAGGCACGTTCAGTGACTCGACGATTCCCGAGCAAAAAAAGTCTCCCCGTCACACATGTAGTGGGT
GACGCAATTATCTTTAAAGTAATCCTTCTGTTGACTTGTCATTGATAACATCCAGTCTTCGTCAGGATTG
CAAAGAATTATAGAAGGGATCCCACCTTTTATTTTCTTCTTTTTTCCATATTTAGGGTTGACAGTGAAAT
CAGACTGGCAACCTATTAATTGCTTCCACAATGGGACGAACTTGAAGGGGATGTCGTCGATGATATTATA
GGTGGCGTGTTCATCGTAGTTGGTGAAATCGATGGTACCGTTCCAATAGTTGTGTCGTCCGAGACTTCTA
GCCCAGGTGGTATGTCCGGTACGAGTTGGTCCGCAGATGTAGAGGCTGGGGTGTCGGATTCCATTCCTTC
CATTGTCCTGGTTAAATCGGCCATCCATTCAAGGTCAGATTGAGCTTGTTGGTATGAGACAGGATGTATG
TAAGTATAAGCGTCTATGCTTACATGGTATAGATGGGTTTCCCTCCAGGAGTGTAGATCTTCGTGGCAGC
GAA
