>Addgene plasmid #51492 | pREPK219H | addgene partial sequence | sequence record 84523 | M13pUC-Fwd 5'-CCCAGTCACGACGTTGTAAAACG-3'
TGCCTGCAGGTCAACATGGTGGAGCACGACACACTTGTCTACTCCAAAAATATCAAAGATACAGTCTCAG
AAGACCAAAGGGCAATTGAGACTTTTCAACAAAGGGTAATATCCGGAAACCTCCTCGGATTCCATTGCCC
AGCTATCTGTCACTTTATTGTGAAGATAGTGGAAAAGGAAGGTGGCTCCTACAAATGCCATCATTGCGAT
AAAGGAAAGGCCATCGTTGAAGATGCCTCTGCCGACAGTGGTCCCAAAGATGGACCCCCACCCACGAGGA
GCATCGTGGAAAAAGAAGACGTTCCAACCACGTCTTCAAAGCAAGTGGATTGATGTGATAACATGGTGGA
GCACGACACACTTGTCTACTCCAAAAATATCAAAGATACAGTCTCAGAAGACCAAAGGGCAATTGAGACT
TTTCAACAAAGGGTAATATCCGGAAACCTCCTCGGATTCCATTGCCCAGCTATCTGTCACTTTATTGTGA
AGATAGTGGAAAAGGAAGGTGGCTCCTACAAATGCCATCATTGCGATAAAGGAAAGGCCATCGTTGAAGA
TGCCTCTGCCGACAGTGGTCCCAAAGATGGACCCCCACCCACGAGGAGCATCGTGGAAAAAGAAGACGTT
CCAACCACGTCTTCAAAGCAAGTGGATTGATGTGATATCTCCACTGACGTAAGGGATGACGCACAATCCC
ACTATCCTTCGCAAGACCCTTCCTCTATATAAGGAAGTTCATTTCATTTGGAGAGGACCTCGACTCTAGA
GGATCCCCGGGTACCGGGCCCCCCCTCGAGGCGCGCCAAGCTATCAAACAAGTTTGTACAAAAAAGCAGG
CTCCGAATTCATGCCTTCTGCTAGT
